Addgene plasmid #44784: pFSBC20
Depositing lab: Christopher Marx. Depositing organization: Harvard University. Publication: FREQ-Seq: a rapid, cost-effective, sequencing-based method to determine allele frequencies directly from mixed populations. Chubiz LM, Lee MC, Delaney NF, Marx CJ. PLoS One. 2012;7(10):e47959. doi: 10.1371/journal.pone.0047959. Epub 2012 Oct 31. PubMed 23118913.
Backbone
  Vector backbone: pUC19
Growth in bacteria
  Bacterial resistance: Ampicillin, 100 μg/mL
  Growth temperature: 37°C
  Growth strain: DH10B
  Copy number: High Copy
Gene/Insert
  Gene/Insert name: FREQ-Seq Barcode: TTAAGC
  Species: Synthetic
  Cloning method: Unknown
  Sequencing primers: 5′ pBR322ori-F
Terms and licenses: Academic/Nonprofit Terms; Industry Terms: Not Available to Industry
Depositor comments: These plasmids are used to generate bridging primers with Illumina-compatible barcodes for allele frequency sequencing (FREQ-Seq). Similar to RNA-Seq, the FREQ-Seq method can rapidly determine allele frequencies directly from mixed populations with minimal library preparation.
How to cite: pFSBC20 was a gift from Christopher Marx (Addgene plasmid # 44784 ; http://n2t.net/addgene:44784 ; RRID:Addgene_44784)
