[The description below was written by a language model from this plasmid's Addgene catalogue record and pLannotate feature annotations shown in this document.]
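Description:
pFSBC20 is a small, high-copy bacterial plasmid built on the pUC19 backbone and propagated in E. coli. It belongs to a series of plasmids made for FREQ-Seq, a sequencing-based method that measures allele frequencies directly from mixed populations with minimal library preparation. Replication relies on the ColE1/pMB1-type pUC origin. Selection is by ampicillin through the β-lactamase gene (AmpR), which is driven by its native bla promoter. These two elements account for most of the 2,406 nt depositor sequence.

The payload is a short synthetic insert carrying one specific Illumina-compatible six-base FREQ-Seq barcode, which distinguishes this plasmid from others in the set. According to the depositor, the plasmids serve as templates for generating barcoded "bridging primers". These primers attach sequencing-compatible adapter and barcode sequence to amplicons spanning a locus of interest, so that many samples can be multiplexed and allele ratios read out from sequence counts. The construct has no expression cassette, reporter or eukaryotic element, and it functions purely as a DNA template.

The automated feature table does not annotate the barcode insert or any adapter sequence. Apart from AmpR and the origin, it reports only short fragments matching lacI, lacZα, the pBR322 bom region and rop. These are best read as backbone remnants or partial matches rather than functional genes, and the intact lacZα cassette of pUC19 does not appear to be retained. The record lists the cloning method as unknown and does not give the exact position or flanking structure of the insert.
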