Features (pLannotate 1.2.2; 7 found; start..end, strand, type, name):
      1..93      +  CDS            lacI (fragment): lac repressor; lacI; The lac repressor binds to the lac operator to inhibit transcription in E. coli. This inhibition can be relieved by adding lactose or isopropyl-β-D-thiogalactopyranoside (IPTG).
    173..189     -  CDS            lacZα (fragment): LacZα fragment of β-galactosidase; lacZ fragment
    189..268     -  misc_feature   bom (fragment): basis of mobility region from pBR322
    370..405     -  CDS            rop (fragment): Rop protein, which maintains plasmids at low copy number; rop
    500..604     +  promoter       AmpR promoter: bla
    605..1465    +  CDS            AmpR: β-lactamase; bla; confers resistance to ampicillin, carbenicillin, and related antibiotics
   1636..2224    +  rep_origin     ori: high-copy-number ColE1/pMB1/pBR322/pUC origin of replication
>Addgene plasmid #44784 | pFSBC20 | depositor full sequence | sequence record 61392 | pFSBC20 sequence 2406 bps
GCGCCCAATACGCAAACCGCCTCTCCCCGCGCGTTGGCCGATTCATTAATGCAGCTGGCACGACAGGTTT
CCCGACTGGAAAGCGGGCAGTGAGCGCAACGCAATTAAAATGATACGGCGACCACCGAGATCTACACTCT
TTCCCTACACGACGCTCTTCCGATCTTTAAGCGTAAAACGACGGCCAGTTACGCATCTGTGCGGTATTTC
ACACCGCATATGGTGCACTCTCAGTACAATCTGCTCTGAAGCCGCATAGTTAAGCCAGCCCCGACACCCG
CCAACACCCGCTGACGCGCCCTGACGGGCTTGTCTGCTCCCGGCATCCGCTTACAGACAAGCTGTGACCG
TCTCCGGGAGCTGCATGTGTCAGAGGTTTTCACCGTCATCACCGAAACGCGCGAGACGAAAGGGCCTCGT
GATACGCCTATTTTTATAGGTTAATGTCATGATAATAATGGTTTCTTAGACGTCAGGTGGCACTTTTCGG
GGAAATGTGCGCGGAACCCCTATTTGTTTATTTTTCTAAATACATTCAAATATGTATCCGCTCATGAGAC
AATAACCCTGATAAATGCTTCAATAATATTGAAAAAGGAAGAGTATGAGTATTCAACATTTCCGTGTCGC
CCTTATTCCCTTTTTTGCGGCATTTTGCCTTCCTGTTTTTGCTCACCCAGAAACGCTGGTGAAAGTAAAA
GATGCTGAAGATCAGTTGGGTGCACGAGTGGGTTACATCGAACTGGATCTCAACAGCGGTAAGATCCTTG
AGAGTTTTCGCCCCGAAGAACGTTTTCCAATGATGAGCACTTTTAAAGTTCTGCTATGTGGCGCGGTATT
ATCCCGTATTGACGCCGGGCAAGAGCAACTCGGTCGCCGCATACACTATTCTCAGAATGACTTGGTTGAG
TACTCACCAGTCACAGAAAAGCATCTTACGGATGGCATGACAGTAAGAGAATTATGCAGTGCTGCCATAA
CCATGAGTGATAACACTGCGGCCAACTTACTTCTGACAACGATCGGAGGACCGAAGGAGCTAACCGCTTT
TTTGCACAACATGGGGGATCATGTAACTCGCCTTGATCGTTGGGAACCGGAGCTGAATGAAGCCATACCA
AACGACGAGCGTGACACCACGATGCCTGTAGCAATGGCAACAACGTTGCGCAAACTATTAACTGGCGAAC
TACTTACTCTAGCTTCCCGGCAACAATTAATAGACTGGATGGAGGCGGATAAAGTTGCAGGACCACTTCT
GCGCTCGGCCCTTCCGGCTGGCTGGTTTATTGCTGATAAATCTGGAGCCGGTGAGCGTGGGTCTCGCGGT
ATCATTGCAGCACTGGGGCCAGATGGTAAGCCCTCCCGTATCGTAGTTATCTACACGACGGGGAGTCAGG
CAACTATGGATGAACGAAATAGACAGATCGCTGAGATAGGTGCCTCACTGATTAAGCATTGGTAACTGTC
AGACCAAGTTTACTCATATATACTTTAGATTGATTTAAAACTTCATTTTTAATTTAAAAGGATCTAGGTG
AAGATCCTTTTTGATAATCTCATGACCAAAATCCCTTAACGTGAGTTTTCGTTCCACTGAGCGTCAGACC
CCGTAGAAAAGATCAAAGGATCTTCTTGAGATCCTTTTTTTCTGCGCGTAATCTGCTGCTTGCAAACAAA
AAAACCACCGCTACCAGCGGTGGTTTGTTTGCCGGATCAAGAGCTACCAACTCTTTTTCCGAAGGTAACT
GGCTTCAGCAGAGCGCAGATACCAAATACTGTTCTTCTAGTGTAGCCGTAGTTAGGCCACCACTTCAAGA
ACTCTGTAGCACCGCCTACATACCTCGCTCTGCTAATCCTGTTACCAGTGGCTGCTGCCAGTGGCGATAA
GTCGTGTCTTACCGGGTTGGACTCAAGACGATAGTTACCGGATAAGGCGCAGCGGTCGGGCTGAACGGGG
GGTTCGTGCACACAGCCCAGCTTGGAGCGAACGACCTACACCGAACTGAGATACCTACAGCGTGAGCTAT
GAGAAAGCGCCACGCTTCCCGAAGGGAGAAAGGCGGACAGGTATCCGGTAAGCGGCAGGGTCGGAACAGG
AGAGCGCACGAGGGAGCTTCCAGGGGGAAACGCCTGGTATCTTTATAGTCCTGTCGGGTTTCGCCACCTC
TGACTTGAGCGTCGATTTTTGTGATGCTCGTCAGGGGGGCGGAGCCTATGGAAAAACGCCAGCAACGCGG
CCTTTTTACGGTTCCTGGCCTTTTGCTGGCCTTTTGCTCACATGTTCTTTCCTGCGTTATCCCCTGATTC
TGTGGATAACCGTATTACCGCCTTTGAGTGAGCTGATACCGCTCGCCGCAGCCGAACGACCGAGCGCAGC
GAGTCAGTGAGCGAGGAAGCGGAAGA
