>Addgene plasmid #44784 | pFSBC20 | addgene partial sequence | sequence record 63013 | pBR322ori-F 5'-GGGAAACGCCTGGTATCTTT-3'
TTTTTGTGATGCTCGTCAGGGGGGCGGAGCCTATGGAAAAACGCCAGCAACGCGGCCTTTTTACGGTTCC
TGGCCTTTTGCTGGCCTTTTGCTCACATGTTCTTTCCTGCGTTATCCCCTGATTCTGTGGATAACCGTAT
TACCGCCTTTGAGTGAGCTGATACCGCTCGCCGCAGCCGAACGACCGAGCGCAGCGAGTCAGTGAGCGAG
GAAGCGGAAGAGCGCCCAATACGCAAACCGCCTCTCCCCGCGCGTTGGCCGATTCATTAATGCAGCTGGC
ACGACAGGTTTCCCGACTGGAAAGCGGGCAGTGAGCGCAACGCAATTAAAATGATACGGCGACCACCGAG
ATCTACACTCTTTCCCTACACGACGCTCTTCCGATCTTTAAGCGTAAAACGACGGCCAGTTACGCATCTG
TGCGGTATTTCACACCGCATATGGTGCACTCTCAGTACAATCTGCTCTGAAGCCGCATAGTTAAGCCAGC
CCCGACACCCGCCAACACCCGCTGACGCGCCCTGACGGGCTTGTCTGCTCCCGGCATCCGCTTACAGACA
AGCTGTGACCGTCTCCGGGAGCTGCATGTGTCAGAGGTTTTCACCGTCATCACCGAAACGCGCGAGACGA
AAGGGCCTCGTGATACGCCTATTTTTATAGGTTAATGTCATGATAATAATGGTTTCTTAGACGTCAGGTG
GCACTTTTCGGGGAAATGTGCGCGGAACCCCTATTTGTTTATTTTTCTAAATACATTCAAATATGTATCC
GCTCATGAGACAATAACCCTG
